>Addgene plasmid #76679 | ACVR1B gRNA (BRDN0001146629) | addgene full sequence | sequence record 186294 | Addgene Assembled Sequence
CCCGGGTGCAAAGATGGATAAAGTTTTAAACAGAGAGGAATCTTTGCAGCTAATGGACCTTCTAGGTCTT
GAAAGGAGTGGGAATTGGCTCCGGTGCCCGTCAGTGGGCAGAGCGCACATCGCCCACAGTCCCCGAGAAG
TTGGGGGGAGGGGTCGGCAATTGATCCGGTGCCTAGAGAAGGTGGCGCGGGGTAAACTGGGAAAGTGATG
TCGTGTACTGGCTCCGCCTTTTTCCCGAGGGTGGGGGAGAACCGTATATAAGTGCAGTAGTCGCCGTGAA
CGTTCTTTTTCGCAACGGGTTTGCCGCCAGAACACAGGTAAGTGCCGTGTGTGGTTCCCGCGGGCCTGGC
CTCTTTACGGGTTATGGCCCTTGCGTGCCTTGAATTACTTCCACCTGGCTGCAGTACGTGATTCTTGATC
CCGAGCTTCGGGTTGGAAGTGGGTGGGAGAGTTCGAGGCCTTGCGCTTAAGGAGCCCCTTCGCCTCGTGC
TTGAGTTGAGGCCTGGCCTGGGCGCTGGGGCCGCCGCGTGCGAATCTGGTGGCACCTTCGCGCCTGTCTC
GCTGCTTTCGATAAGTCTCTAGCCATTTAAAATTTTTGATGACCTGCTGCGACGCTTTTTTTCTGGCAAG
ATAGTCTTGTAAATGCGGGCCAAGATCTGCACACTGGTATTTCGGTTTTTGGGGCCGCGGGCGGCGACGG
GGCCCGTGCGTCCCAGCGCACATGTTCGGCGAGGCGGGGCCTGCGAGCGCGGCCACCGAGAATCGGACGG
GGGTAGTCTCAAGCTGGCCGGCCTGCTCTGGTGCCTGGCCTCGCGCCGCCGTGTATCGCCCCGCCCTGGG
CGGCAAGGCTGGCCCGGTCGGCACCAGTTGCGTGAGCGGAAAGATGGCCGCTTCCCGGCCCTGCTGCAGG
GAGCTCAAAATGGAGGACGCGGCGCTCGGGAGAGCGGGCGGGTGAGTCACCCACACAAAGGAAAAGGGCC
TTTCCGTCCTCAGCCGTCGCTTCATGTGACTCCACGGAGTACCGGGCGCCGTCCAGGCACCTCGATTAGT
TCTCGAGCTTTTGGAGTACGTCGTCTTTAGGTTGGGGGGAGGGGTTTTATGCGATGGAGTTTCCCCACAC
TGAGTGGGTGGAGACTGAAGTTAGGCCAGCTTGGCACTTGATGTAATTCTCCTTGGAATTTGCCCTTTTT
GAGTTTGGATCTTGGTTCATTCTCAAGCCTCAGACAGTGGTTCAAAGTTTTTTTCTTCCATTTCAGGTGT
CGTGACGTACGGCCACCATGACCGAGTACAAGCCCACGGTGCGCCTCGCCACCCGCGACGACGTCCCCAG
GGCCGTACGCACCCTCGCCGCCGCGTTCGCCGACTACCCCGCCACGCGCCACACCGTCGATCCGGACCGC
CACATCGAGCGGGTCACCGAGCTGCAAGAACTCTTCCTCACGCGCGTCGGGCTCGACATCGGCAAGGTGT
GGGTCGCGGACGACGGCGCCGCCGTGGCGGTCTGGACCACGCCGGAGAGCGTCGAAGCGGGGGCGGTGTT
CGCCGAGATCGGCCCGCGCATGGCCGAGTTGAGCGGTTCCCGGCTGGCCGCGCAGCAACAGATGGAAGGC
CTCCTGGCGCCGCACCGGCCCAAGGAGCCCGCGTGGTTCCTGGCCACCGTCGGAGTCTCGCCCGACCACC
AGGGCAAGGGTCTGGGCAGCGCCGTCGTGCTCCCCGGAGTGGAGGCGGCCGAGCGCGCCGGGGTGCCCGC
CTTCCTGGAGACCTCCGCGCCCCGCAACCTCCCCTTCTACGAGCGGCTCGGCTTCACCGTCACCGCCGAC
GTCGAGGTGCCCGAAGGACCGCGCACCTGGTGCATGACCCGCAAGCCCGGTGCCTGAACGCGTTAAGTCG
ACAATCAACCTCTGGATTACAAAATTTGTGAAAGATTGACTGGTATTCTTAACTATGTTGCTCCTTTTAC
GCTATGTGGATACGCTGCTTTAATGCCTTTGTATCATGCTATTGCTTCCCGTATGGCTTTCATTTTCTCC
TCCTTGTATAAATCCTGGTTGCTGTCTCTTTATGAGGAGTTGTGGCCCGTTGTCAGGCAACGTGGCGTGG
TGTGCACTGTGTTTGCTGACGCAACCCCCACTGGTTGGGGCATTGCCACCACCTGTCAGCTCCTTTCCGG
GACTTTCGCTTTCCCCCTCCCTATTGCCACGGCGGAACTCATCGCCGCCTGCCTTGCCCGCTGCTGGACA
GGGGCTCGGCTGTTGGGCACTGACAATTCCGTGGTGTTGTCGGGGAAATCATCGTCCTTTCCTTGGCTGC
TCGCCTGTGTTGCCACCTGGATTCTGCGCGGGACGTCCTTCTGCTACGTCCCTTCGGCCCTCAATCCAGC
GGACCTTCCTTCCCGCGGCCTGCTGCCGGCTCTGCGGCCTCTTCCGCGTCTTCGCCTTCGCCCTCAGACG
AGTCGGATCTCCCTTTGGGCCGCCTCCCCGCGTCGACTTTAAGACCAATGACTTACAAGGCAGCTGTAGA
TCTTAGCCACTTTTTAAAAGAAAAGGGGGGACTGGAAGGGCTAATTCACTCCCAACGAAGACAAGATCTG
CTTTTTGCTTGTACTGGGTCTCTCTGGTTAGACCAGATCTGAGCCTGGGAGCTCTCTGGCTAACTAGGGA
ACCCACTGCTTAAGCCTCAATAAAGCTTGCCTTGAGTGCTTCAAGTAGTGTGTGCCCGTCTGTTGTGTGA
CTCTGGTAACTAGAGATCCCTCAGACCCTTTTAGTCAGTGTGGAAAATCTCTAGCAGTACGTATAGTAGT
TCATGTCATCTTATTATTCAGTATTTATAACTTGCAAAGAAATGAATATCAGAGAGTGAGAGGAACTTGT
TTATTGCAGCTTATAATGGTTACAAATAAAGCAATAGCATCACAAATTTCACAAATAAAGCATTTTTTTC
ACTGCATTCTAGTTGTGGTTTGTCCAAACTCATCAATGTATCTTATCATGTCTGGCTCTAGCTATCCCGC
CCCTAACTCCGCCCATCCCGCCCCTAACTCCGCCCAGTTCCGCCCATTCTCCGCCCCATGGCTGACTAAT
TTTTTTTATTTATGCAGAGGCCGAGGCCGCCTCGGCCTCTGAGCTATTCCAGAAGTAGTGAGGAGGCTTT
TTTGGAGGCCTAGGGACGTACCCAATTCGCCCTATAGTGAGTCGTATTACGCGCGCTCACTGGCCGTCGT
TTTACAACGTCGTGACTGGGAAAACCCTGGCGTTACCCAACTTAATCGCCTTGCAGCACATCCCCCTTTC
GCCAGCTGGCGTAATAGCGAAGAGGCCCGCACCGATCGCCCTTCCCAACAGTTGCGCAGCCTGAATGGCG
AATGGG
[124 nt withheld, positions 3367-3490]
C
[91 nt withheld, positions 3492-3582]
A
[49 nt withheld, positions 3584-3632]
CCTTTGACGTTGGAGTCCACGTTCTTT
[37 nt withheld, positions 3660-3696]
ACCCTATCTCGGTCTATTCTTTTGATTTATAAGGGATTTTGCCGATTTCGGCCTATTGGTTAAAAAATGA
GCTGATTTAACAAAAATTTAACGCGAATTTTAACAAAATATTAACGCTTACAATTTAGGTGGCACTTTTC
GGGGAAATGTGCGCGGAACCCCTATTTGTTTATTTTTCTAAATACATTCAAATATGTATCCGCTCATGAG
ACAATAACCCTGATAAATGCTTCAATAATATTGAAAAAGGAAGAGTATGAGTATTCAACATTTCCGTGTC
GCCCTTATTCCCTTTTTTGCGGCATTTTGCCTTCCTGTTTTTGCTCACCCAGAAACGCTGGTGAAAGTAA
AAGATGCTGAAGATCAGTTGGGTGCACGAGTGGGTTACATCGAACTGGATCTCAACAGCGGTAAGATCCT
TGAGAGTTTTCGCCCCGAAGAACGTTTTCCAATGATGAGCACTTTTAAAGTTCTGCTATGTGGCGCGGTA
TTATCCCGTATTGACGCCGGGCAAGAGCAACTCGGTCGCCGCATACACTATTCTCAGAATGACTTGGTTG
AGTACTCACCAGTCACAGAAAAGCATCTTACGGATGGCATGACAGTAAGAGAATTATGCAGTGCTGCCAT
AACCATGAGTGATAACACTGCGGCCAACTTACTTCTGACAACGATCGGAGGACCGAAGGAGCTAACCGCT
TTTTTGCACAACATGGGGGATCATGTAACTCGCCTTGATCGTTGGGAACCGGAGCTGAATGAAGCCATAC
CAAACGACGAGCGTGACACCACGATGCCTGTAGCAATGGCAACAACGTTGCGCAAACTATTAACTGGCGA
ACTACTTACTCTAGCTTCCCGGCAACAATTAATAGACTGGATGGAGGCGGATAAAGTTGCAGGACCACTT
CTGCGCTCGGCCCTTCCGGCTGGCTGGTTTATTGCTGATAAATCTGGAGCCGGTGAGCGTGGGTCTCGCG
GTATCATTGCAGCACTGGGGCCAGATGGTAAGCCCTCCCGTATCGTAGTTATCTACACGACGGGGAGTCA
GGCAACTATGGATGAACGAAATAGACAGATCGCTGAGATAGGTGCCTCACTGATTAAGCATTGGTAACTG
TCAGACCAAGTTTACTCATATATACTTTAGATTGATTTAAAACTTCATTTTTAATTTAAAAGGATCTAGG
TGAAGATCCTTTTTGATAATCTCATGACCAAAATCCCTTAACGTGAGTTTTCGTTCCACTGAGCGTCAGA
CCCCGTAGAAAAGATCAAAGGATCTTCTTGAGATCCTTTTTTTCTGCGCGTAATCTGCTGCTTGCAAACA
AAAAAACCACCGCTACCAGCGGTGGTTTGTTTGCCGGATCAAGAGCTACCAACTCTTTTTCCGAAGGTAA
CTGGCTTCAGCAGAGCGCAGATACCAAATACTGTTCTTCTAGTGTAGCCGTAGTTAGGCCACCACTTCAA
GAACTCTGTAGCACCGCCTACATACCTCGCTCTGCTAATCCTGTTACCAGTGGCTGCTGCCAGTGGCGAT
AAGTCGTGTCTTACCGGGTTGGACTCAAGACGATAGTTACCGGATAAGGCGCAGCGGTCGGGCTGAACGG
GGGGTTCGTGCACACAGCCCAGCTTGGAGCGAACGACCTACACCGAACTGAGATACCTACAGCGTGAGCT
ATGAGAAAGCGCCACGCTTCCCGAAGGGAGAAAGGCGGACAGGTATCCGGTAAGCGGCAGGGTCGGAACA
GGAGAGCGCACGAGGGAGCTTCCAGGGGGAAACGCCTGGTATCTTTATAGTCCTGTCGGGTTTCGCCACC
TCTGACTTGAGCGTCGATTTTTGTGATGCTCGTCAGGGGGGCGGAGCCTATGGAAAAACGCCAGCAACGC
GGCCTTTTTACGGTTCCTGGCCTTTTGCTGGCCTTTTGCTCACATGTTCTTTCCTGCGTTATCCCCTGAT
TCTGTGGATAACCGTATTACCGCCTTTGAGTGAGCTGATACCGCTCGCCGCAGCCGAACGACCGAGCGCA
GCGAGTCAGTGAGCGAGGAAGCGGAAGAGCGCCCAATACGCAAACCGCCTCTCCCCGCGCGTTGGCCGAT
TCATTAATGCAGCTGGCACGACAGGTTTCCCGACTGGAAAGCGGGCAGTGAGCGCAACGCAATTAATGTG
AGTTAGCTCACTCATTAGGCACCCCAGGCTTTACACTTTATGCTTCCGGCTCGTATGTTGTGTGGAATTG
TGAGCGGATAACAATTTCACACAGGAAACAGCTATGACCATGATTACGCCAAGCGCGCAATTAACCCTCA
CTAAAGGGAACAAAAGCTGGAGCTGCAAGCTTAATGTAGTCTTATGCAATACTCTTGTAGTCTTGCAACA
TGGTAACGATGAGTTAGCAACATGCCTTACAAGGAGAGAAAAAGCACCGTGCATGCCGATTGGTGGAAGT
AAGGTGGTACGATCGTGCCTTATTAGGAAGGCAACAGACGGGTCTGACATGGATTGGACGAACCACTGAA
TTGCCGCATTGCAGAGATATTGTATTTAAGTGCCTAGCTCGATACATAAACGGGTCTCTCTGGTTAGACC
AGATCTGAGCCTGGGAGCTCTCTGGCTAACTAGGGAACCCACTGCTTAAGCCTCAATAAAGCTTGCCTTG
AGTGCTTCAAGTAGTGTGTGCCCGTCTGTTGTGTGACTCTGGTAACTAGAGATCCCTCAGACCCTTTTAG
TCAGTGTGGAAAATCTCTAGCAGTGGCGCCCGAACAGGGACTTGAAAGCGAAAGGGAAACCAGAGGAGCT
CTCTCGACGCAGGACTCGGCTTGCTGAAGCGCGCACGGCAAGAGGCGAGGGGCGGCGACTGGTGAGTACG
CCAAAAATTTTGACTAGCGGAGGCTAGAAGGAGAGAGATGGGTGCGAGAGCGTCAGTATTAAGCGGGGGA
GAATTAGATCGCGATGGGAAAAAATTCGGTTAAGGCCAGGGGGAAAGAAAAAATATAAATTAAAACATAT
AGTATGGGCAAGCAGGGAGCTAGAACGATTCGCAGTTAATCCTGGCCTGTTAGAAACATCAGAAGGCTGT
AGACAAATACTGGGACAGCTACAACCATCCCTTCAGACAGGATCAGAAGAACTTAGATCATTATATAATA
CAGTAGCAACCCTCTATTGTGTGCATCAAAGGATAGAGATAAAAGACACCAAGGAAGCTTTAGACAAGAT
AGAGGAAGAGCAAAACAAAAGTAAGACCACCGCACAGCAAGCGGCCGCTGATCTTCAGACCTGGAGGAGG
AGATATGAGGGACAATTGGAGAAGTGAATTATATAAATATAAAGTAGTAAAAATTGAACCATTAGGAGTA
GCACCCACCAAGGCAAAGAGAAGAGTGGTGCAGAGAGAAAAAAGAGCAGTGGGAATAGGAGCTTTGTTCC
TTGGGTTCTTGGGAGCAGCAGGAAGCACTATGGGCGCAGCGTCAATGACGCTGACGGTACAGGCCAGACA
ATTATTGTCTGGTATAGTGCAGCAGCAGAACAATTTGCTGAGGGCTATTGAGGCGCAACAGCATCTGTTG
CAACTCACAGTCTGGGGCATCAAGCAGCTCCAGGCAAGAATCCTGGCTGTGGAAAGATACCTAAAGGATC
AACAGCTCCTGGGGATTTGGGGTTGCTCTGGAAAACTCATTTGCACCACTGCTGTGCCTTGGAATGCTAG
TTGGAGTAATAAATCTCTGGAACAGATTTGGAATCACACGACCTGGATGGAGTGGGACAGAGAAATTAAC
AATTACACAAGCTTAATACACTCCTTAATTGAAGAATCGCAAAACCAGCAAGAAAAGAATGAACAAGAAT
TATTGGAATTAGATAAATGGGCAAGTTTGTGGAATTGGTTTAACATAACAAATTGGCTGTGGTATATAAA
ATTATTCATAATGATAGTAGGAGGCTTGGTAGGTTTAAGAATAGTTTTTGCTGTACTTTCTATAGTGAAT
AGAGTTAGGCAGGGATATTCACCATTATCGTTTCAGACCCACCTCCCAACCCCGAGGGGACCCAGAGAGG
GCCTATTTCCCATGATTCCTTCATATTTGCATATACGATACAAGGCTGTTAGAGAGATAATTAGAATTAA
TTTGACTGTAAACACAAAGATATTAGTACAAAATACGTGACGTAGAAAGTAATAATTTCTTGGGTAGTTT
GCAGTTTTAAAATTATGTTTTAAAATGGACTATCATATGCTTACCGTAACTTGAAAGTATTTCGATTTCT
TGGCTTTATATATCTTGTGGAAAGGACGAAACACCGCCGGTTCAGATAATCAAACAGTTTTAGAGCTAGA
AATAGCAAGTTAAAATAAGGCTAGTCCGTTATCAACTTGAAAAAGTGGCACCGAGTCGGTGCTTTTTTAA
GCTTGGCGTAACTAGATCTTGAGACAAATGGCAGTATTCATCCACAATTTTAAAAGAAAAGGGGGGATTG
GGGGGTACAGTGCAGGGGAAAGAATAGTAGACATAATAGCAACAGACATACAAACTAAAGAATTACAAAA
ACAAATTACAAAAATTCAAAATTTTCGGGTTTATTACAGGGACAGCAGAGATCCACTTTGGCGCCGGCTC
GAGGGGG
Features (pLannotate 1.2.2; 29 found; start..end, strand, type, name):
     14..80      +  CDS            small t antigen (fragment): SV40 (simian virus 40) small t antigen
    106..317     +  promoter       EF-1α core promoter: core promoter for human elongation factor EF-1α
    318..1256    +  intron         EF-1α intron A: intron upstream of the start codon of human EF-1α
   1278..1877    +  CDS            PuroR (fragment): puromycin N-acetyltransferase; pac from Streptomyces; confers resistance to puromycin
   1893..2481    +  misc_feature   WPRE: woodchuck hepatitis virus posttranscriptional regulatory element
   2532..2551    +  misc_feature   cPPT/CTS (fragment): central polypurine tract and central termination sequence of HIV-1
   2553..2786    +  LTR            3' LTR (ΔU3): self-inactivating 3' long terminal repeat (LTR) from HIV-1
   2864..2985    +  polyA_signal   SV40 poly(A) signal: SV40 polyadenylation signal
   3025..3160    +  rep_origin     SV40 ori: SV40 origin of replication
   3181..3199    -  promoter       T7 promoter: promoter for bacteriophage T7 RNA polymerase
   3207..3362    +  CDS            lacZα (fragment): LacZα fragment of β-galactosidase; lacZ fragment
   3367..3795    +  rep_origin     f1 ori (sequence partly withheld): f1 bacteriophage origin of replication; arrow indicates direction of (+) strand synthesis
   3848..3952    +  promoter       AmpR promoter: bla
   3953..4813    +  CDS            AmpR: β-lactamase; bla; confers resistance to ampicillin, carbenicillin, and related antibiotics
   4984..5572    +  rep_origin     ori: high-copy-number ColE1/pMB1/pBR322/pUC origin of replication
   5755..5847    +  CDS            lacI (fragment): lac repressor; lacI; The lac repressor binds to the lac operator to inhibit transcription in E. coli. This inhibition can be relieved by adding lactose or isopropyl-β-D-thiogalactopyranoside (IPTG).
   5860..5881    +  protein_bind   CAP binding site: CAP binding activates transcription in the presence of cAMP. E. coli catabolite activator protein
   5896..5926    +  promoter       lac promoter: promoter for the E. coli lac operon
   5934..5950    +  protein_bind   lac operator: The lac repressor binds to the lac operator to inhibit transcription in E. coli. This inhibition can be relieved by adding lactose or isopropyl-β-D-thiogalactopyranoside (IPTG). lac repressor encoded by lacI
   5995..6013    +  promoter       T3 promoter: promoter for bacteriophage T3 RNA polymerase
   6041..6267    +  promoter       RSV promoter: Rous sarcoma virus enhancer/promoter
   6268..6448    +  LTR            5' LTR (truncated): truncated 5' long terminal repeat (LTR) from HIV-1
   6495..6620    +  misc_feature   HIV-1 Ψ: packaging signal of human immunodeficiency virus type 1
   6604..6967    +  CDS            HIV-1 gag (fragment): gag protein from human immunodeficiency virus 1; gag
   7113..7346    +  misc_feature   RRE: The Rev response element (RRE) of HIV-1 allows for Rev-dependent mRNA export from the nucleus to the cytoplasm.
   7723..7749    +  CDS            Rev (fragment): human immunodeficiency virus 1 (HIV-1) Rev protein; rev; enhances nuclear export of unspliced and incompletely spliced viral mRNAs
   7753..7993    +  promoter       U6 promoter: RNA polymerase III promoter for human U6 snRNA
   8023..8098    +  misc_RNA       gRNA scaffold: guide RNA scaffold for the Streptococcus pyogenes CRISPR/Cas9 system
   8154..8271    +  misc_feature   cPPT/CTS: central polypurine tract and central termination sequence of HIV-1
