[The description below was written by a language model from this plasmid's Addgene catalogue record and pLannotate feature annotations shown in this document.]
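Description:
ACVR1B gRNA (BRDN0001146629) is a third-generation lentiviral guide RNA plasmid built on the lentiGuide-Puro backbone, designed to direct Streptococcus pyogenes Cas9 to the human ACVR1B gene (also known as ALK4, an activin type I receptor kinase). It is propagated in E. coli as a high-copy plasmid through a ColE1/pUC-type origin and selected with ampicillin via the β-lactamase gene. An f1 origin, an SV40 origin and residual lac and T7/T3 promoter elements are carried over from the parent vector.

The viral transfer cassette begins with an RSV promoter fused to a truncated HIV-1 5' LTR, which makes genomic RNA production Tat-independent. This is followed by the Ψ packaging signal with a partial gag sequence and then the Rev response element. Downstream, a human U6 RNA polymerase III promoter drives the ACVR1B-specific spacer joined to the Cas9 gRNA scaffold, with a cPPT/CTS element after it to aid nuclear import of the reverse-transcribed genome. A separate EF-1α promoter with its intron A expresses puromycin N-acetyltransferase, allowing selection of transduced mammalian cells. A WPRE enhances transcript expression, and the cassette ends in a self-inactivating ΔU3 3' LTR followed by an SV40 polyadenylation signal.

The plasmid does not encode Cas9, so it is meant to be used with a separate Cas9 vector or in cells that already express the nuclease. The guide was designed against several ACVR1B transcript variants and belongs to a human kinome gRNA collection, where it is used for CRISPR knockout of ACVR1B.
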