Addgene plasmid #76679: ACVR1B gRNA (BRDN0001146629)
Purpose: 3rd generation lentiviral gRNA plasmid targeting human ACVR1B
Depositing lab: John Doench & David Root. Depositing organization: Broad Institute. Publication: Optimized sgRNA design to maximize activity and minimize off-target effects of CRISPR-Cas9. Doench JG, Fusi N, Sullender M, Hegde M, Vaimberg EW, Donovan KF, Smith I, Tothova Z, Wilen C, Orchard R, Virgin HW, Listgarten J, Root DE. Nat Biotechnol. 2016 Jan 18. doi: 10.1038/nbt.3437. PubMed 26780180.
Backbone
  Vector backbone: lentiGuide-Puro
  Backbone manufacturer: Zhang Lab (Addgene plasmid # 52963)
  Vector type: Mammalian Expression, Lentiviral, CRISPR
  Selectable markers: Puromycin
Growth in bacteria
  Bacterial resistance: Ampicillin, 100 μg/mL
  Growth temperature: 37°C
  Growth strain: DH5alpha
  Copy number: High Copy
Gene/Insert
  Gene/Insert name: ACVR1B (alt names: ACVR1B; NM_004302.4)
  gRNA/shRNA sequence: CCGGTTCAGATAATCAAACA
  Species: H. sapiens (human)
  Entrez Gene: ACVR1B (a.k.a. ACTRIB, ACVRLK4, ALK4, SKR2)
  Promoter: hU6
  Cloning method: Unknown
  Sequencing primers: 5′ U6-F; 3′ pS2-R
Terms and licenses: Academic/Nonprofit Terms; Industry Terms: Not Available to Industry
Depositor comments: The gRNA was designed to target the following Genbank reference sequence(s): NM_004302.4,NM_020327.3,NM_020328.3. Note that this plasmid does NOT contain Cas9. It should be used in conjunction with lentiCas9-Blast (Addgene #52962) or otherwise with cell lines already expressing Cas9. Browse the full kinome gRNA library at http://www.addgene.org/pooled-library/broadgpp-human-kinome/ or visit http://www.broadinstitute.org/rnai/public/ for detailed protocols and information.
How to cite: ACVR1B gRNA (BRDN0001146629) was a gift from John Doench & David Root (Addgene plasmid # 76679 ; http://n2t.net/addgene:76679 ; RRID:Addgene_76679)
