>Addgene plasmid #76679 | ACVR1B gRNA (BRDN0001146629) | depositor partial sequence | sequence record 144139 | Target Sequence
CCGGTTCAGATAATCAAACA
