>Addgene plasmid #76679 | ACVR1B gRNA (BRDN0001146629) | addgene partial sequence | sequence record 186293 | hU6-F
AGTAATAATTTCTTGGGTAGTTTGCAGTTTTAAAATTATGTTTTAAAATGGACTATCATATGCTTACCGT
AACTTGAAAGTATTTCGATTTCTTGGCTTTATATATCTTGTGGAAAGGACGAAACACCGCCGGTTCAGAT
AATCAAACAGTTTTAGAGCTAGAAATAGCAAGTTAAAATAAGGCTAGTCCGTTATCAACTTGAAAAAGTG
GCACCGAGTCGGTGCTTTTTTAAGCTTGGCGTAACTAGATCTTGAGACAAATGGCAGTATTCATCCACAA
TTTTAAAAGAAAAGGGGGGATTGGGGGGTACAGTGCAGGGGAAAGAATAGTAGACATAATAGCAACAGAC
ATACAAACTAAAGAATTACAAAAACAAATTACAAAAATTCAAAATTTTCGGGTTTATTACAGGGACAGCA
GAGATCCACTTTGGCGCCGGCTCGAGGGGGCCCGGGTGCAAAGATGGATAAAGTTTTAAACAGAGAGGAA
TCTTTGCAGCTAATGGACCTTCTAGGTCTTGAAAGGAGTGGGAATTGGCTCCGGTGCCCGTCAGTGGGCA
GAGCGCACAT
